Addgene plasmid #196291: pM-Cas12a
Purpose: 35S promoter-driven expression of the positive-sense TSWV M RNA segment encoding LbCas12a in place of viral GP
Depositing lab: Zhenghe Li. Depositing organization: Zhejiang University. Publication: Engineered biocontainable RNA virus vectors for non-transgenic genome editing across crop species and genotypes. Liu Q, Zhao C, Sun K, Deng Y, Li Z. Mol Plant. 2023 Mar 6;16(3):616-631. doi: 10.1016/j.molp.2023.02.003. Epub 2023 Feb 7. PubMed 36751129.
Backbone
  Vector backbone: pCB301-2μ-HDV
  Vector type: Plant Expression, CRISPR
Growth in bacteria
  Bacterial resistance: Kanamycin, 50 μg/mL
  Growth temperature: 37°C
  Growth strain: DH5alpha
  Copy number: Low Copy
Gene/Insert
  Gene/Insert name: Full length TSWV M antigenome encoding LbCas12a in place of viral GP (alt name: LbCas12a)
  Species: Synthetic
  Mutation: See depositor comments below
  Entrez Gene: cas12a (a.k.a. GKE48_RS03395, GKE48_03395)
  Promoter: duplicated cauliflower mosaic virus 35S promoter
  Tag / fusion protein: Flag (N terminal on insert)
  Cloning method: Ligation Independent Cloning
  Sequencing primers: 5′ 35S promoter/forward primer: CTATCCTTCGCAAGACCCTTC; 3′ Nos terminator/reverse primer: TCATCGCAAGACCGGCAA
Terms and licenses: Academic/Nonprofit Terms; Industry Terms: Not Available to Industry
Depositor comments: Please note: Plasmid contains K191N, E695D, and M985I mutations in LbCas12a. These mutations are not known to affect plasmid function.
How to cite: pM-Cas12a was a gift from Zhenghe Li (Addgene plasmid # 196291 ; http://n2t.net/addgene:196291 ; RRID:Addgene_196291)
