[The description below was written by a language model from this plasmid's Addgene catalogue record and pLannotate feature annotations shown in this document.]
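Description:
pM-Cas12a is a plant expression and CRISPR plasmid built on the pCB301-2μ-HDV backbone, a compact binary vector of about 13 kb in the sequenced record. It carries nopaline-type left and right T-DNA border repeats, consistent with Agrobacterium-mediated delivery into plant cells. Replication relies on the broad-host-range incP oriV together with its trans-acting replication protein trfA, in line with the recorded low copy number. Bacterial selection is by kanamycin through an aphA-3 type KanR gene. The backbone also contains a yeast 2μ origin and a TRP1 auxotrophic marker with its own promoter, elements that allow maintenance, and typically recombination-based assembly, in Saccharomyces cerevisiae. An f1 origin and small fragments of lacZα, rop and bom are annotated as well.

The payload is a full-length cDNA of the tomato spotted wilt virus (TSWV) M antigenomic, positive-sense RNA segment in which the viral glycoprotein (GP) coding region has been replaced by LbCas12a carrying an N-terminal Flag tag. Transcription is driven by a duplicated-enhancer CaMV 35S promoter. A hepatitis delta virus ribozyme placed just after the viral cDNA self-cleaves to define the 3′ end of the transcript, and a NOS terminator follows. The feature table annotates the NSm movement protein gene on the opposite strand, reflecting the ambisense organisation of the M segment. The LbCas12a open reading frame itself is not annotated, apart from a Flag fragment near the promoter, and presumably lies in the unannotated interval between them. The depositor notes K191N, E695D and M985I substitutions in LbCas12a that are not known to affect function. According to the associated work, the construct serves as a component of engineered, biocontainable RNA virus vectors for non-transgenic genome editing in crop plants.
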