Features (pLannotate 1.2.2; 20 found; start..end, strand, type, name):
      1..21      -  misc_feature   MCS (fragment): pUC18/19 multiple cloning site
     96..766     +  promoter       CaMV 35S promoter (enhanced): cauliflower mosaic virus 35S promoter with a duplicated enhancer region
    845..876     +  CDS            3xFLAG (fragment): three tandem FLAG® epitope tags
    881..900     +  misc_feature   MCS (fragment): pUC18/19 multiple cloning site
   4956..5861    -  CDS            NSM: MVP_TSWV1 - Experimental evidence at protein level: Swiss-Prot protein existence level 1. Viral movemement protein which is responsible for cell-to cell spread of viral genome. Increases the size exclusion limit (SEL) of plasmodesmata by forming tubules structures, thereby allowing viral ribonucleocapsids to spread directly to neighboring cells. From Tomato spotted wilt virus (strain Brazilian Br-01) (TSWV).
   5959..6050    +  ncRNA          HDV ribozyme: Accession: RF00094 - Hepatitis delta virus ribozyme
   6060..6312    +  terminator     NOS terminator: nopaline synthase terminator and poly(A) signal
   6360..6384    +  misc_feature   RB T-DNA repeat: right border repeat from nopaline C58 T-DNA
   6512..7854    -  rep_origin     2μ ori: yeast 2μ plasmid origin of replication
   7922..7957    +  CDS            rop (fragment): Rop protein, which maintains plasmids at low copy number; rop
   8059..8108    +  misc_feature   bom (fragment): basis of mobility region from pBR322
   8247..8394    +  promoter       TRP1 promoter: S. cerevisiae TRP1
   8395..9069    +  CDS            TRP1: phosphoribosylanthranilate isomerase, required for tryptophan biosynthesis; S. cerevisiae TRP1; yeast auxotrophic marker
   9120..9171    +  misc_feature   bom (fragment): basis of mobility region from pBR322
   9199..9627    -  rep_origin     f1 ori (sequence partly withheld): f1 bacteriophage origin of replication; arrow indicates direction of (+) strand synthesis
   9631..9697    -  CDS            lacZα (fragment): LacZα fragment of β-galactosidase; lacZ fragment
   9743..10891   -  CDS            trfA: trans-acting replication protein that binds to and activates oriV
  11190..11984   -  CDS            KanR: aminoglycoside phosphotransferase; aphA-3; confers resistance to kanamycin
  12193..12824   -  rep_origin     oriV: incP origin of replication
  12904..12928   +  misc_feature   LB T-DNA repeat: left border repeat from nopaline C58 T-DNA
>Addgene plasmid #196291 | pM-Cas12a | addgene full sequence | sequence record 389824 | Addgene NGS Result
AAGCTTGCATGCCTGCAGGTCAACATGGTGGAGCACGACACACTTGTCTACTCCAAAAATATCAAAGATA
CAGTCTCAGAAGACCAAAGGGCAATTGAGACTTTTCAACAAAGGGTAATATCCGGAAACCTCCTCGGATT
CCATTGCCCAGCTATCTGTCACTTTATTGTGAAGATAGTGGAAAAGGAAGGTGGCTCCTACAAATGCCAT
CATTGCGATAAAGGAAAGGCCATCGTTGAAGATGCCTCTGCCGACAGTGGTCCCAAAGATGGACCCCCAC
CCACGAGGAGCATCGTGGAAAAAGAAGACGTTCCAACCACGTCTTCAAAGCAAGTGGATTGATGTGATAA
CATGGTGGAGCACGACACACTTGTCTACTCCAAAAATATCAAAGATACAGTCTCAGAAGACCAAAGGGCA
ATTGAGACTTTTCAACAAAGGGTAATATCCGGAAACCTCCTCGGATTCCATTGCCCAGCTATCTGTCACT
TTATTGTGAAGATAGTGGAAAAGGAAGGTGGCTCCTACAAATGCCATCATTGCGATAAAGGAAAGGCCAT
CGTTGAAGATGCCTCTGCCGACAGTGGTCCCAAAGATGGACCCCCACCCACGAGGAGCATCGTGGAAAAA
GAAGACGTTCCAACCACGTCTTCAAAGCAAGTGGATTGATGTGATATCTCCACTGACGTAAGGGATGACG
CACAATCCCACTATCCTTCGCAAGACCCTTCCTCTATATAAGGAAGTTCATTTCATTTGGAGAGGAGAGC
AATCAGTGCAAACAAAAACCTTAATCCAGACATCTTGAAATTAATCATATAACCATTATAATCTGAGCAG
ACGTATAAGATGGATTACAAGGATGACGACGATAAGCCCGGGGGATCCTCTAGAGTCGACATGGCTCCTA
AGAAGAAGCGGAAGGTTGGTATTCACGGGGTGCCTGCGGCTTCAAAGCTCGAGAAATTCACCAACTGTTA
TTCGTTGAGCAAAACACTGCGGTTTAAAGCGATTCCAGTCGGCAAGACTCAAGAGAATATAGACAATAAG
CGGCTGTTGGTGGAAGATGAAAAGCGCGCGGAAGACTACAAAGGGGTGAAGAAGTTGTTGGACAGATACT
ACCTCTCTTTTATCAATGATGTCTTGCACTCAATCAAATTGAAGAATCTGAACAACTACATCTCCCTCTT
CAGAAAGAAAACAAGGACAGAAAAGGAGAATAAGGAACTTGAAAATTTGGAGATCAATCTGAGGAAAGAG
ATCGCGAAAGCCTTTAAAGGCAACGAAGGATACAAAAGTCTGTTCAAGAAGGATATAATTGAGACAATTT
TGCCAGAGTTCCTCGATGACAAGGACGAGATTGCGCTGGTCAATTCGTTCAACGGATTCACAACAGCATT
CACAGGCTTCTTTGATAATCGGGAAAATATGTTCTCTGAGGAGGCAAAGTCCACTTCTATTGCGTTCAGG
TGTATCAATGAGAATCTCACTAGGTACATTTCCAACATGGATATCTTTGAGAATGTTGACGCAATTTTTG
ACAAGCACGAAGTTCAGGAGATTAAGGAGAAGATCCTCAATTCCGATTATGACGTTGAGGACTTCTTCGA
AGGTGAGTTTTTTAATTTCGTGCTCACTCAAGAGGGTATCGACGTGTATAATGCGATCATCGGTGGGTTC
GTGACTGAGTCCGGTGAAAAGATTAAGGGATTGAACGAGTATATCAACCTTTACAACCAAAAGACGAAAC
AGAAGCTGCCAAAGTTCAAGCCTCTTTACAAACAGGTTCTTTCAGACCGCGAGTCACTCTCGTTCTATGG
GGAGGGCTACACTTCGGATGAGGAAGTCCTGGAGGTGTTCAGGAATACTCTCAATAAGAATTCGGAGATT
TTCTCTTCTATAAAAAAACTGGAAAAGTTGTTTAAGAATTTTGACGAATACTCTAGCGCCGGCATATTTG
TGAAAAACGGCCCGGCCATATCAACGATAAGTAAAGATATCTTCGGCGAATGGAACGTGATCAGAGACAA
ATGGAACGCGGAGTATGACGATATTCACCTGAAGAAGAAGGCTGTCGTAACGGAGAAGTACGAGGATGAT
CGCAGGAAAAGCTTCAAAAAGATCGGAAGTTTCAGCCTGGAACAGTTGCAGGAGTATGCTGACGCCGATC
TTAGCGTCGTCGAGAAGTTGAAGGAGATAATCATCCAAAAGGTCGACGAGATATATAAAGTCTATGGATC
AAGTGAAAAACTGTTCGACGCCGACTTCGTTTTGGAGAAGTCCCTGAAGAAGAACGACGCTGTTGTTGCC
ATTATGAAGGATCTGCTCGACAGCGTGAAGAGTTTCGAGAACTATATTAAGGCTTTTTTCGGGGAGGGGA
AGGAGACTAACAGAGATGAGTCCTTCTACGGAGACTTCGTCCTCGCGTACGATATACTCCTTAAGGTAGA
CCACATCTACGACGCAATCAGAAATTACGTGACACAAAAGCCGTACAGCAAGGACAAGTTCAAACTCTAC
TTCCAGAACCCCCAGTTCATGGGCGGCTGGGACAAGGACAAGGAAACGGATTACAGGGCTACGATCCTGA
GGTATGGTTCAAAATACTACTTGGCGATTATGGACAAGAAGTACGCCAAGTGTCTCCAGAAGATTGACAA
AGACGATGTCAATGGCAATTATGAGAAGATCAACTACAAGCTGCTTCCGGGTCCGAACAAGATGCTCCCA
AAGGTTTTCTTCAGCAAGAAATGGATGGCCTACTATAACCCAAGCGAGGACATCCAGAAGATTTATAAGA
ACGGTACGTTCAAGAAGGGCGACATGTTCAATCTTAACGACTGTCACAAGCTGATCGACTTCTTCAAAGA
CTCAATTAGCCGGTACCCAAAGTGGTCTAACGCCTATGACTTCAACTTTTCGGAAACCGAGAAGTACAAG
GATATAGCCGGATTTTATAGAGAGGTGGAAGAGCAGGGCTACAAGGTGTCATTCGAGTCCGCCAGCAAGA
AGGAAGTGGACAAGCTCGTGGAAGATGGTAAGCTCTACATGTTCCAGATTTATAATAAAGACTTTAGCGA
TAAGAGCCACGGGACACCTAATCTCCACACAATGTATTTCAAGCTGCTCTTCGACGAGAATAACCACGGC
CAAATCAGGTTGTCAGGAGGGGCTGAACTCTTCATGCGGCGCGCTAGCCTTAAGAAGGAGGAGCTTGTAG
TCCACCCTGCGAATAGTCCAATTGCGAATAAGAACCCGGACAATCCTAAAAAGACTACAACATTGAGCTA
CGACGTGTACAAGGATAAGAGGTTTTCCGAGGATCAGTACGAGCTCCACATCCCGATTGCGATCAACAAG
TGCCCAAAGAATATTTTCAAGATAAACACAGAGGTGCGTGTACTCCTGAAGCATGACGACAATCCTTACG
TCATTGGGATTGATCGGGGCGAGAGGAACCTCCTCTATATTGTGGTGGTGGACGGGAAGGGGAACATAGT
CGAACAGTACTCCCTTAACGAAATAATTAACAATTTCAACGGCATCCGTATCAAGACCGACTACCATTCG
TTGCTGGACAAGAAGGAGAAGGAGAGATTTGAGGCGCGGCAAAATTGGACAAGTATCGAGAACATCAAGG
AACTCAAAGCAGGTTATATCTCTCAAGTTGTGCATAAGATATGCGAGCTGGTTGAGAAGTATGACGCAGT
GATCGCTCTTGAGGACCTCAACTCGGGCTTTAAGAATTCTAGAGTTAAAGTGGAGAAGCAGGTCTATCAA
AAGTTCGAGAAGATGCTTATAGATAAGCTCAACTACATGGTCGATAAGAAATCGAACCCATGTGCCACCG
GCGGCGCACTCAAAGGTTACCAAATAACAAACAAATTCGAGTCCTTCAAATCGATTAGTACTCAGAATGG
GTTCATATTTTATATACCGGCGTGGCTTACGTCTAAGATCGACCCGTCAACTGGTTTTGTCAACCTGTTG
AAGACGAAATACACGTCCATTGCCGATTCGAAAAAGTTCATATCTAGTTTTGATCGTATTATGTACGTCC
CAGAGGAAGATCTTTTCGAGTTTGCTCTCGACTACAAAAACTTTTCGCGGACCGATGCGGATTACATTAA
AAAATGGAAACTCTATTCGTACGGCAACAGAATCAGGATTTTTCGCAACCCTAAGAAGAATAACGTCTTT
GATTGGGAGGAAGTTTGCTTGACTAGCGCGTACAAGGAGCTCTTTAATAAGTATGGCATTAACTACCAAC
AGGGTGATATCAGAGCACTGCTTTGCGAACAATCTGACAAGGCTTTCTACTCATCCTTCATGGCTTTGAT
GAGCCTGATGCTCCAGATGAGAAATTCAATTACAGGCAGAACCGACGTGGATTTCTTGATCTCCCCGGTT
AAAAATTCTGATGGCATCTTTTACGATAGCAGGAACTATGAAGCGCAAGAGAATGCGATTCTGCCAAAAA
ATGCAGACGCCAACGGTGCCTATAACATCGCCAGGAAAGTCCTGTGGGCGATCGGCCAGTTCAAAAAGGC
CGAAGACGAAAAATTGGACAAGGTCAAAATCGCTATCAGCAACAAAGAGTGGCTGGAGTATGCTCAGACA
TCCGTAAAGCATAAGCGTCCTGCTGCCACCAAAAAGGCCGGACAGGCTAAGAAAAAGAAGTGAGGCTGCT
TGTCACAAGCTAAATTTGATCCTATTTCCTACATTAATCGAATTATATATATATAAAATAAACAAAAAAC
AAACAAAAATACAAATAAACAAAAAACAACAAAAAGAGTCTTCGGACCAAAGTTTGGCTTTTCAGCCTTA
TTTTGTTTTTGTTTTTTGTTTTTGATTTTTTGTTTGTTTTTTATTTTTGTTTTTGTTTGGTTTTTGATTT
AAAAATGCAAAATAAACAGAGATTTAAGCTTAAATAAGTGGTATTAAAAGTACTATATTTCATCAAAAGA
TAACTGAGCAACATTATCAGAAACCCCTTCCTCCTCTTCTTCAACTGATCTCTCAAGATTTGAGCTCAGT
TCTTTAAGCTGTTTTTTAATCTGCTTCTCACTGTTTCCTTTAGGAATTATCAGCTTGCAAGCCTCAATGA
ATGCTTGAGATCTAGCTCTAATAGCCCTGTTTAGAGGTATGACCATGCAACTTTTGTCTTTATCAGCTCT
GGGTGAATCACAAAACTCCTTTGTCCAAGAATACATGACACTACCAAAAGAAACCCCCTTCTTGTATTCT
TGACTGCACATCAAGTGCAGCTGACAGCAGTTTTCTGGAGTGTTATTCATTTTCGGAATAGACCAGTTCA
GATAAAAAACAAAACAGATAGGATCAGTTATTGTCCCCTGACCCTTCAGAATGATTTGCTTTTCAGATGG
CATGTTGGGATCGACCAGAGCAACCACAAGTTTCCCTGTAGGGTTTGGTATAGTGGGGCAGACCCATATC
ACAATCCTGGAAATCATCATGTATTGTTTTCTGCTGTCCCAAGTTGGACAGATCTTGATGACCTTATTAG
CGTTTTGCTTCCCGTTGCCGACAAAAAGATCATTTTTCCAGTTTGAGATATGGTGGTTTGTATCTACTAT
CATTCTTGCAGAAAGATCATAACCCTCTGATTCTGTGATAGAATCAGATTCATATGTTCCAAAGGAAGAT
GTTCCCTCTGTGTTCAACAGTATCTTTCCTTTGGATGTATCCATAGCTTTGGTTAAAGCAAGCTTTTCAT
CAGAAGAAGACCATGGTTTTGAGACTTCAACATTACCGTTATGTTTAGCAAGTGAAACTAAAGGCCCTTC
ATCCTTTCTGGCAGACTTAGAAGACCCCTTATTACCAAAAAAAGTCAACATTTTGAGTTCAACAGCCTGA
GGTAGAGGAGCTTGTGTAATGTAATTGATTGATTCTTAGCAAAGTGTATAATAGGTATATTTCTGATGCA
CTGATTGCTCTGGGTCGGCATGGCATCTCCACCTCCTCGCGGTCCGACCTGGGCATCCGAAGGAGGACGT
CGTCCACTCGGATGGCTAAGGGAGAGCTCGAATTTCCCCGATCGTTCAAACATTTGGCAATAAAGTTTCT
TAAGATTGAATCCTGTTGCCGGTCTTGCGATGATTATCATATAATTTCTGTTGAATTACGTTAAGCATGT
AATAATTAACATGTAATGCATGACGTTATTTATGAGATGGGTTTTTATGATTAGAGTCCCGCAATTATAC
ATTTAATACGCGATAGAAAACAAAATATAGCGCGCAAACTAGGATAAATTATCGCGCGCGGTGTCATCTA
TGTTACTAGATCGGAATTCAGATTGTCGTTTCCCGCCTTCAGTTTAAACTATCAGTGTTTGACAGGATAT
ATTGGCGGGTAAACCTAAGAGAAAAGAGCGTTTATTAGAATAATCGGATATTTAAAAGGGCGTGAAAAGG
TTTATCCGTTCGTCCATTTGTATGTGCATGCCAACCACAGGAGATCTCAGTAAAGCGAAAAGTGCCACCT
GAACGAAGCATCTGTGCTTCATTTTGTAGAACAAAAATGCAACGCGAGAGCGCTAATTTTTCAAACAAAG
AATCTGAGCTGCATTTTTACAGAACAGAAATGCAACGCGAAAGCGCTATTTTACCAACGAAGAATCTGTG
CTTCATTTTTGTAAAACAAAAATGCAACGCGAGAGCGCTAATTTTTCAAACAAAGAATCTGAGCTGCATT
TTTACAGAACAGAAATGCAACGCGAGAGCGCTATTTTACCAACAAAGAATCTATACTTCTTTTTTGTTCT
ACAAAAATGCATCCCGAGAGCGCTATTTTTCTAACAAAGCATCTTAGATTACTTTTTTTCTCCTTTGTGC
GCTCTATAATGCAGTCTCTTGATAACTTTTTGCACTGTAGGTCCGTTAAGGTTAGAAGAAGGCTACTTTG
GTGTCTATTTTCTCTTCCATAAAAAAAGCCTGACTCCACTTCCCGCGTTTACTGATTACTAGCGAAGCTG
CGGGTGCATTTTTTCAAGATAAAGGCATCCCCGATTATATTCTATACCGATGTGGATTGCGCATACTTTG
TGAACAGAAAGTGATAGCGTTGATGATTCTTCATTGGTCAGAAAATTATGAACGGTTTCTTCTATTTTGT
CTCTATATACTACGTATAGGAAATGTTTACATTTTCGTATTGTTTTCGATTCACTCTATGAATAGTTCTT
ACTACAATTTTTTTGTCTAAAGAGTAATACTAGAGATAAACATAAAAAATGTAGAGGTCGAGTTTAGATG
CAAGTTCAAGGAGCGAAAGGTGGATGGGTAGGTTATATAGGGATATAGCACAGAGATATATAGCAAAGAG
ATACTTTTGAGCAATGTTTGTGGAAGCGGTATTCGCAATATTTTAGTAGCTCGTTACAGTCCGGTGCGTT
TTTGGTTTTTTGAAAGTGCGTCTTCAGAGCGCTTTTGGTTTTCAAAAGCGCTCTGAAGTTCCTATACTTT
CTAGAGAATAGGAACTTCGGAATAGGAACTTCAAAGCGTTTCCGAAAACGAGCGCTTCCGAAAATGCAAC
GCGAGCTGCGCACATACAGCTCACTGTTCACGTCGCACCTATATCTGCGTGTTGCCTGTATATATATATA
CATGAGAAGAACGGCATAGTGCGTGTTTATGCTTAAATGCGTACTTATATGCGTCTATTTATGTAGGATG
AAAGGTAGTCTAGTACCTCCTGTGATATTATCCCATTCCATGCGGGGTATCGTATGCTTCCTTCAGCACT
ACCCTTTAGCTGTTCTATATGCTGCCACTCCTCAATTGGATTAGTCTCATCCTTCAATGCTATCATTTCC
TTTGATATTGGATCATACTAAGAAACCATTATTATCATGACATTAACCTATAAAAATAGGCGTATCACGA
GGCCCTTTCGTCTCGCGCGTTTCGGTGATGACGGTGAAAACCTCTGACACATGCAGCTCCCGGAGACGGT
CACAGCTTGTCTGTAAGCGGATGCCGGGAGCAGACAAGCCCGTCAGGGCGCGTCAGCGGGTGTTGGCGGG
TGTCGGGGCTGGCTTAACTATGCGGCATCAGAGCAGATTGTACTGAGAGTGCACCATAGATCAACGACAT
TACTATATATATAATATAGGAAGCATTTAATAGAACAGCATCGTAATATATGTGTACTTTGCAGTTATGA
CGCCAGATGGCAGTAGTGGAAGATATTCTTTATTGAAAAATAGCTTGTCACCTTACGTACAATCTTGATC
CGGAGCTTTTCTTTTTTTGCCGATTAAGAATTAATTCGGTCGAAAAAAGAAAAGGAGAGGGCCAAGAGGG
AGGGCATTGGTGACTATTGAGCACGTGAGTATACGTGATTAAGCACACAAAGGCAGCTTGGAGTATGTCT
GTTATTAATTTCACAGGTAGTTCTGGTCCATTGGTGAAAGTTTGCGGCTTGCAGAGCACAGAGGCCGCAG
AATGTGCTCTAGATTCCGATGCTGACTTGCTGGGTATTATATGTGTGCCCAATAGAAAGAGAACAATTGA
CCCGGTTATTGCAAGGAAAATTTCAAGTCTTGTAAAAGCATATAAAAATAGTTCAGGCACTCCGAAATAC
TTGGTTGGCGTGTTTCGTAATCAACCTAAGGAGGATGTTTTGGCTCTGGTCAATGATTACGGCATTGATA
TCGTCCAACTGCATGGAGATGAGTCGTGGCAAGAATACCAAGAGTTCCTCGGTTTGCCAGTTATTAAAAG
ACTCGTATTTCCAAAAGACTGCAACATACTACTCAGTGCAGCTTCACAGAAACCTCATTCGTTTATTCCC
TTGTTTGATTCAGAAGCAGGTGGGACAGGTGAACTTTTGGATTGGAACTCGATTTCTGACTGGGTTGGAA
GGCAAGAGAGCCCCGAAAGCTTACATTTTATGTTAGCTGGTGGACTGACGCCAGAAAATGTTGGTGATGC
GCTTAGATTAAATGGCGTTATTGGTGTTGATGTAAGCGGAGGTGTGGAGACAAATGGTGTAAAAGACTCT
AACAAAATAGCAAATTTCGTCAAAAATGCTAAGAAATAGGTTATTACTGAGTAGTATTTATTTAAGTATT
GTTTGTGCACTTGCCGATCTATGCGGTGTGAAATACCGCACAGATGCGTAAGGAGAAAATACCGCATCAG
GAAATTGTAAGCGTTAATATTTTGTTAAAATTCGCGTTAAATTTTTGTTAAATCAGCTCATTTTTTAACC
AATAGGCCGAAATCGGCAAAATCCCTTATAAATCAAAAGAATAGACCGAGATAGGGT
[37 nt withheld, positions 9298-9334]
AAAGAACGTGGACTCCAACGTCAAAGG
[49 nt withheld, positions 9362-9410]
T
[91 nt withheld, positions 9412-9502]
G
[124 nt withheld, positions 9504-9627]
CCATTCGCCATTCAGGCTGCGCAACTGTTGGGAAGGGCGATCGGTGCGGGCCTCTTCGCTATTACGCCAG
ATCCTTGCTGGCTGAACCCCCAGCCGGAACTGACCCCACAAGGCCCTAGCGTTTGCAATGCACCAGGTCA
TCATTGACCCAGGCGTGTTCCACCAGGCCGCTGCCTCGCAACTCTTCGCAGGCTTCGCCGACCTGCTCGC
GCCACTTCTTCACGCGGGTGGAATCCGATCCGCACATGAGGCGGAAGGTTTCCAGCTTGAGCGGGTACGG
CTCCCGGTGCGAGCTGAAATAGTCGAACATCCGTCGGGCCGTCGGCGACAGCTTGCGGTACTTCTCCCAT
ATGAATTTCGTGTAGTGGTCGCCAGCAAACAGCACGACGATTTCCTCGTCGATCAGGACCTGGCAACGGG
ACGTTTTCTTGCCACGGTCCAGGACGCGGAAGCGGTGCAGCAGCGACACCGATTCCAGGTGCCCAACGCG
GTCGGACGTGAAGCCCATCGCCGTCGCCTGTAGGCGCGACAGGCATTCCTCGGCCTTCGTGTAATACCGG
CCATTGATCGACCAGCCCAGGTCCTGGCAAAGCTCGTAGAACGTGAAGGTGATCGGCTCGCCGATAGGGG
TGCGCTTCGCGTACTCCAACACCTGCTGCCACACCAGTTCGTCATCGTCGGCCCGCAGCTCGACGCCGGT
GTAGGTGATCTTCACGTCCTTGTTGACGTGGAAAATGACCTTGTTTTGCAGCGCCTCGCGCGGGATTTTC
TTGTTGCGCGTGGTGAACAGGGCAGAGCGGGCCGTGTCGTTTGGCATCGCTCGCATCGTGTCCGGCCACG
GCGCAATATCGAACAAGGAAAGCTGCATTTCCTTGATCTGCTGCTTCGTGTGTTTCAGCAACGCGGCCTG
CTTGGCCTCGCTGACCTGTTTTGCCAGGTCCTCGCCGGCGGTTTTTCGCTTCTTGGTCGTCATAGTTCCT
CGCGTGTCGATGGTCATCGACTTCGCCAAACCTGCCGCCTCCTGTTCGAGACGACGCGAACGCTCCACGG
CGGCCGATGGCGCGGGCAGGGCAGGGGGAGCCAGTTGCACGCTGTCGCGCTCGATCTTGGCCGTAGCTTG
CTGGGCCATCGAGCCGACGGACTGGAAGGTTTCGCGGGGCGCACGCATGACGGTGCGGCTTGCGATGGTT
TCGGCATCCTCGGCGGAAAACCCCGCGTCGATCAGTTCTTGCCTGTATGCCTTCCGGTCAAACGTCCGAT
TCATTCACCCTCCTTGCGGGATTGCCCCGACTCACGCCGGGGCAATGTGCCCTTATTCCTGATTTGACCC
GCCTGGTGCCTTGGTGTCCAGATAATCCACCTTATCGGCAATGAAGTCGGTCCCGTAGACCGTCTGGCCG
TCCTTCTCGTACTTGGTATTCCGAATCTTGCCCTGCACGAATACCAGCGACCCCTTGCCCAAATACTTGC
CGTGGGCCTCGGCCTGAGAGCCAAAACACTTGATGCGGAAGAAGTCGGTGCGCTCCTGCTTGTCGCCGGC
ATCGTTGCGCCACATCTAGGTACTAAAACAATTCATCCAGTAAAATATAATATTTTATTTTCTCCCAATC
AGGCTTGATCCCCAGTAAGTCAAAAAATAGCTCGACATACTGTTCTTCCCCGATATCCTCCCTGATCGAC
CGGACGCAGAAGGCAATGTCATACCACTTGTCCGCCCTGCCGCTTCTCCCAAGATCAATAAAGCCACTTA
CTTTGCCATCTTTCACAAAGATGTTGCTGTCTCCCAGGTCGCCGTGGGAAAAGACAAGTTCCTCTTCGGG
CTTTTCCGTCTTTAAAAAATCATACAGCTCGCGCGGATCTTTAAATGGGGTGTCTTCTTCCCAGTTTTCG
CAATCCACATCGGCCAGATCGTTATTCAGTAAGTAATCCAATTCGGCTAAGCGGCTGTCTAAGCTATTCG
TATAGGGACAATCCGATATGTCGATGGAGTGAAAGAGCCTGATGCACTCCGCATACAGCTCGATAATCTT
TTCAGGGCTTTGTTCATCTTCATACTCTTCCGAGCAAAGGACGCCATCGGCCTCACTCATGAGCAGATTG
CTCCAGCCATCATGCCGTTCAAGGTGCAGGACCTTTGGAACAGGCAGCTTTCCTTCCAGCCATAGCATCA
TGTCCTTTTCCCGTTCCACATCATAGGTGGTCCCTTTATACCGGCTGTCCGTCATTTTTAAATATAGGTT
TTCATTTTCTCCCACCAGCTTATATACCTTAGCAGGAGACATTCCTTCCGTATCTTTTACGCAGCGGTAT
TTTTCGATCAGTTTTTTCAATTCCGGTGATATTCTCATTTTAGCCATTTATTATTTCCTTCCTCTTTTCT
ACAGTATTTAAAGATACCCCAAGAAGCTAATTATAACAAGACGAACTCCAATTCACTGTTCCTTGCATTC
TAAAACTTTAAATACCAGAAAACAGCTTTTTCAAAGTTGTTTTCAAAGTTGGCGTATAACATAGTATCGA
CGGAGCCGATTTTGAAACCACAATTATGGGTGATGCTGCAACTCGAGCGGGCCGGGAGGGTTCGAGAAGG
GGGGGCACCCCCCTTCGGCGTGCGCGGTCACGCGCACAGGGCGCAGCCCTGGTTAAAAACAAGGTTTATA
AATATTGGTTTAAAAGCAGGTTAAAAGACAGGTTAGCGGTGGCCGAAAAACGGGCGGAAACCCTTGCAAA
TGCTGGATTTTCTGCCTGTGGACAGCCCCTCAAATGTCAATAGGTGCGCCCCTCATCTGTCAGCACTCTG
CCCCTCAAGTGTCAAGGATCGCGCCCCTCATCTGTCAGTAGTCGCGCCCCTCAAGTGTCAATACCGCAGG
GCACTTATCCCCAGGCTTGTCCACATCATCTGTGGGAAACTCGCGTAAAATCAGGCGTTTTCGCCGATTT
GCGAGGCTGGCCAGCTCCACGTCGCCGGCCGAAATCGAGCCTGCCCCTCATCTGTCAACGCCGCGCCGGG
TGAGTCGGCCCCTCAAGTGTCAACGTCCGCCCCTCATCTGTCAGTGAGGGCCAAGTTTTCCGCGAGGTAT
CCACAACGCCGGCGGCCGCGGTGTCTCGCACACGGCTTCGACGGCGTTTCTGGCGCGTTTGCAGGGCCAT
AGACGGCCGCCAGCCCAGCGGCGAGGGCAACCAGCCCGGTGAGCGTCTCTAGTGGACTGATGGGCTGCCT
GTATCGAGTGGTGATTTTGTGCCGAGCTGCCGGTCGGGGAGCTGTTGGCTGGCTGGTGGCAGGATATATT
GTGGTGTAAACAAATTGACGCTTAGACAACTTAATAACACATTGCGGACGTTTTTAATGTACTGGGGTGG
TTTT
